>Addgene plasmid #20000 | HA-Elongin B-pcDNA3.1(+)-Zeo | depositor full sequence | sequence record 9438 | Author sequence
GACGGATCGGGAGATCTCCCGATCCCCTATGGTCGACTCTCAGTACAATCTGCTCTGATGCCGCATAGTT
AAGCCAGTATCTGCTCCCTGCTTGTGTGTTGGAGGTCGCTGAGTAGTGCGCGAGCAAAATTTAAGCTACA
ACAAGGCAAGGCTTGACCGACAATTGCATGAAGAATCTGCTTAGGGTTAGGCGTTTTGCGCTGCTTCGCG
ATGTACGGGCCAGATATACGCGTTGACATTGATTATTGACTAGTTATTAATAGTAATCAATTACGGGGTC
ATTAGTTCATAGCCCATATATGGAGTTCCGCGTTACATAACTTACGGTAAATGGCCCGCCTGGCTGACCG
CCCAACGACCCCCGCCCATTGACGTCAATAATGACGTATGTTCCCATAGTAACGCCAATAGGGACTTTCC
ATTGACGTCAATGGGTGGACTATTTACGGTAAACTGCCCACTTGGCAGTACATCAAGTGTATCATATGCC
AAGTACGCCCCCTATTGACGTCAATGACGGTAAATGGCCCGCCTGGCATTATGCCCAGTACATGACCTTA
TGGGACTTTCCTACTTGGCAGTACATCTACGTATTAGTCATCGCTATTACCATGGTGATGCGGTTTTGGC
AGTACATCAATGGGCGTGGATAGCGGTTTGACTCACGGGGATTTCCAAGTCTCCACCCCATTGACGTCAA
TGGGAGTTTGTTTTGGCACCAAAATCAACGGGACTTTCCAAAATGTCGTAACAACTCCGCCCCATTGACG
CAAATGGGCGGTAGGCGTGTACGGTGGGAGGTCTATATAAGCAGAGCTCTCTGGCTAACTAGAGAACCCA
CTGCTTACTGGCTTATCGAAATTAATACGACTCACTATAGGGAGACCCAAGCTGGCTAGCGTTTAAACTT
AAGCTTACCATGGCCTACCCCTACGACGTGCCCGACTACGCCTCCCTCGGATCCGCCACC
[312 nt withheld, positions 971-1282]
CCCCAGGACTCGGGAAGCAGTGCCAATGAACAAGCTGTGCAGTGAATTCTGCAGATATCCAGCACAGTGG
CGGCCGCTCGAGTCTAGAGGGCCCGTTTAAACCCGCTGATCAGCCTCGACTGTGCCTTCTAGTTGCCAGC
CATCTGTTGTTTGCCCCTCCCCCGTGCCTTCCTTGACCCTGGAAGGTGCCACTCCCACTGTCCTTTCCTA
ATAAAATGAGGAAATTGCATCGCATTGTCTGAGTAGGTGTCATTCTATTCTGGGGGGTGGGGTGGGGCAG
GACAGCAAGGGGGAGGATTGGGAAGACAATAGCAGGCATGCTGGGGATGCGGTGGGCTCTATGGCTTCTG
AGGCGGAAAGAACCAGCTGGGGCTCTAGGGGGTATCCCC
[124 nt withheld, positions 1672-1795]
C
[32 nt withheld, positions 1797-1828]
CA
[57 nt withheld, positions 1831-1887]
A
[49 nt withheld, positions 1889-1937]
CCTTTGACGTTGGAGTCCACGTTCTTT
[37 nt withheld, positions 1965-2001]
ACCCTATCTCGGTCTATTCTTTTGATTTATAAGGGATTTTGGGGATTTCGGCCTATTGGTTAAAAAATGA
GCTGATTTAACAAAAATTTAACGCGAATTAATTCTGTGGAATGTGTGTCAGTTAGGGTGTGGAAAGTCCC
CAGGCTCCCCAGGCAGGCAGAAGTATGCAAAGCATGCATCTCAATTAGTCAGCAACCAGGTGTGGAAAGT
CCCCAGGCTCCCCAGCAGGCAGAAGTATGCAAAGCATGCATCTCAATTAGTCAGCAACCATAGTCCCGCC
CCTAACTCCGCCCATCCCGCCCCTAACTCCGCCCAGTTCCGCCCATTCTCCGCCCCATGGCTGACTAATT
TTTTTTATTTATGCAGAGGCCGAGGCCGCCTCTGCCTCTGAGCTATTCCAGAAGTAGTGAGGAGGCTTTT
TTGGAGGCCTAGGCTTTTGCAAAAAGCTCCCGGGAGCTTGTATATCCATTTTCGGATCTGATCAGCACGT
GTTGACAATTAATCATCGGCATAGTATATCGGCATAGTATAATACGACAAGGTGAGGAACTAAACCATGG
CCAAGTTGACCAGTGCCGTTCCGGTGCTCACCGCGCGCGACGTCGCCGGAGCGGTCGAGTTCTGGACCGA
CCGGCTCGGGTTCTCCCGGGACTTCGTGGAGGACGACTTCGCCGGTGTGGTCCGGGACGACGTGACCCTG
TTCATCAGCGCGGTCCAGGACCAGGTGGTGCCGGACAACACCCTGGCCTGGGTGTGGGTGCGCGGCCTGG
ACGAGCTGTACGCCGAGTGGTCGGAGGTCGTGTCCACGAACTTCCGGGACGCCTCCGGGCCGGCCATGAC
CGAGATCGGCGAGCAGCCGTGGGGGCGGGAGTTCGCCCTGCGCGACCCGGCCGGCAACTGCGTGCACTTC
GTGGCCGAGGAGCAGGACTGACACGTGCTACGAGATTTCGATTCCACCGCCGCCTTCTATGAAAGGTTGG
GCTTCGGAATCGTTTTCCGGGACGCCGGCTGGATGATCCTCCAGCGCGGGGATCTCATGCTGGAGTTCTT
CGCCCACCCCAACTTGTTTATTGCAGCTTATAATGGTTACAAATAAAGCAATAGCATCACAAATTTCACA
AATAAAGCATTTTTTTCACTGCATTCTAGTTGTGGTTTGTCCAAACTCATCAATGTATCTTATCATGTCT
GTATACCGTCGACCTCTAGCTAGAGCTTGGCGTAATCATGGTCATAGCTGTTTCCTGTGTGAAATTGTTA
TCCGCTCACAATTCCACACAACATACGAGCCGGAAGCATAAAGTGTAAAGCCTGGGGTGCCTAATGAGTG
AGCTAACTCACATTAATTGCGTTGCGCTCACTGCCCGCTTTCCAGTCGGGAAACCTGTCGTGCCAGCTGC
ATTAATGAATCGGCCAACGCGCGGGGAGAGGCGGTTTGCGTATTGGGCGCTCTTCCGCTTCCTCGCTCAC
TGACTCGCTGCGCTCGGTCGTTCGGCTGCGGCGAGCGGTATCAGCTCACTCAAAGGCGGTAATACGGTTA
TCCACAGAATCAGGGGATAACGCAGGAAAGAACATGTGAGCAAAAGGCCAGCAAAAGGCCAGGAACCGTA
AAAAGGCCGCGTTGCTGGCGTTTTTCCATAGGCTCCGCCCCCCTGACGAGCATCACAAAAATCGACGCTC
AAGTCAGAGGTGGCGAAACCCGACAGGACTATAAAGATACCAGGCGTTTCCCCCTGGAAGCTCCCTCGTG
CGCTCTCCTGTTCCGACCCTGCCGCTTACCGGATACCTGTCCGCCTTTCTCCCTTCGGGAAGCGTGGCGC
TTTCTCAATGCTCACGCTGTAGGTATCTCAGTTCGGTGTAGGTCGTTCGCTCCAAGCTGGGCTGTGTGCA
CGAACCCCCCGTTCAGCCCGACCGCTGCGCCTTATCCGGTAACTATCGTCTTGAGTCCAACCCGGTAAGA
CACGACTTATCGCCACTGGCAGCAGCCACTGGTAACAGGATTAGCAGAGCGAGGTATGTAGGCGGTGCTA
CAGAGTTCTTGAAGTGGTGGCCTAACTACGGCTACACTAGAAGGACAGTATTTGGTATCTGCGCTCTGCT
GAAGCCAGTTACCTTCGGAAAAAGAGTTGGTAGCTCTTGATCCGGCAAACAAACCACCGCTGGTAGCGGT
GGTTTTTTTGTTTGCAAGCAGCAGATTACGCGCAGAAAAAAAGGATCTCAAGAAGATCCTTTGATCTTTT
CTACGGGGTCTGACGCTCAGTGGAACGAAAACTCACGTTAAGGGATTTTGGTCATGAGATTATCAAAAAG
GATCTTCACCTAGATCCTTTTAAATTAAAAATGAAGTTTTAAATCAATCTAAAGTATATATGAGTAAACT
TGGTCTGACAGTTACCAATGCTTAATCAGTGAGGCACCTATCTCAGCGATCTGTCTATTTCGTTCATCCA
TAGTTGCCTGACTCCCCGTCGTGTAGATAACTACGATACGGGAGGGCTTACCATCTGGCCCCAGTGCTGC
AATGATACCGCGAGACCCACGCTCACCGGCTCCAGATTTATCAGCAATAAACCAGCCAGCCGGAAGGGCC
GAGCGCAGAAGTGGTCCTGCAACTTTATCCGCCTCCATCCAGTCTATTAATTGTTGCCGGGAAGCTAGAG
TAAGTAGTTCGCCAGTTAATAGTTTGCGCAACGTTGTTGCCATTGCTACAGGCATCGTGGTGTCACGCTC
GTCGTTTGGTATGGCTTCATTCAGCTCCGGTTCCCAACGATCAAGGCGAGTTACATGATCCCCCATGTTG
TGCAAAAAAGCGGTTAGCTCCTTCGGTCCTCCGATCGTTGTCAGAAGTAAGTTGGCCGCAGTGTTATCAC
TCATGGTTATGGCAGCACTGCATAATTCTCTTACTGTCATGCCATCCGTAAGATGCTTTTCTGTGACTGG
TGAGTACTCAACCAAGTCATTCTGAGAATAGTGTATGCGGCGACCGAGTTGCTCTTGCCCGGCGTCAATA
CGGGATAATACCGCGCCACATAGCAGAACTTTAAAAGTGCTCATCATTGGAAAACGTTCTTCGGGGCGAA
AACTCTCAAGGATCTTACCGCTGTTGAGATCCAGTTCGATGTAACCCACTCGTGCACCCAACTGATCTTC
AGCATCTTTTACTTTCACCAGCGTTTCTGGGTGAGCAAAAACAGGAAGGCAAAATGCCGCAAAAAAGGGA
ATAAGGGCGACACGGAAATGTTGAATACTCATACTCTTCCTTTTTCAATATTATTGAAGCATTTATCAGG
GTTATTGTCTCATGAGCGGATACATATTTGAATGTATTTAGAAAAATAAACAAATAGGGGTTCCGCGCAC
ATTTCCCCGAAAAGTGCCACCTGACGTC
Features (pLannotate 1.2.2; 21 found; start..end, strand, type, name):
     36..80      -  misc_feature   bom (fragment): basis of mobility region from pBR322
    235..614     +  enhancer       CMV enhancer: human cytomegalovirus immediate early enhancer
    615..818     +  promoter       CMV promoter: human cytomegalovirus (CMV) immediate early promoter
    814..847     +  LTR            5' LTR (truncated) (fragment): truncated 5' long terminal repeat (LTR) from HIV-1
    863..881     +  promoter       T7 promoter: promoter for bacteriophage T7 RNA polymerase
    971..1324    +  CDS            ELOB (sequence partly withheld): ELOB_HUMAN - Also known as TCEB2. Experimental evidence at protein level: Swiss-Prot protein existence level 1. The elongin BC complex seems to be involved as an adapter protein in the proteasomal degradation of target proteins via different E3 ubiquitin ligase complexes, including the von Hippel-Lindau ubiquitination complex CBC(VHL). By binding to BC-box motifs it seems to link target recruitment subunits, like VHL and members of the SOCS box family, to Cullin/RBX1 modules that activate E2 ubiquitination enzymes. From Homo sapiens (Human).
   1402..1626    +  polyA_signal   bGH poly(A) signal: bovine growth hormone polyadenylation signal
   1630..1651    +  promoter       SV40 promoter (fragment): SV40 enhancer and early promoter
   1672..2100    +  rep_origin     f1 ori (sequence partly withheld): f1 bacteriophage origin of replication; arrow indicates direction of (+) strand synthesis
   2114..2444    +  promoter       SV40 promoter: SV40 enhancer and early promoter
   2492..2539    +  promoter       EM7 promoter: synthetic bacterial promoter&nbsp
   2558..2932    +  CDS            BleoR: antibiotic-binding protein; Sh ble from Streptoalloteichus hindustanus; confers resistance to bleomycin, phleomycin, and Zeocin™
   2942..3067    +  CDS            ble (fragment): BLE_KLEPN - Experimental evidence at protein level: Swiss-Prot protein existence level 1. Binding protein with a strong affinity to the bleomycin family of antibiotics. Binds to CL990; an antimitotic-antibiotic compound. From Klebsiella pneumoniae.
   3062..3183    +  polyA_signal   SV40 poly(A) signal: SV40 polyadenylation signal
   3256..3272    -  protein_bind   lac operator: The lac repressor binds to the lac operator to inhibit transcription in E. coli. This inhibition can be relieved by adding lactose or isopropyl-β-D-thiogalactopyranoside (IPTG). lac repressor encoded by lacI
   3280..3310    -  promoter       lac promoter: promoter for the E. coli lac operon
   3325..3346    -  protein_bind   CAP binding site: CAP binding activates transcription in the presence of cAMP. E. coli catabolite activator protein
   3359..3451    -  CDS            lacI (fragment): lac repressor; lacI; The lac repressor binds to the lac operator to inhibit transcription in E. coli. This inhibition can be relieved by adding lactose or isopropyl-β-D-thiogalactopyranoside (IPTG).
   3634..4222    -  rep_origin     ori: high-copy-number ColE1/pMB1/pBR322/pUC origin of replication
   4393..5253    -  CDS            AmpR: β-lactamase; bla; confers resistance to ampicillin, carbenicillin, and related antibiotics
   5254..5358    -  promoter       AmpR promoter: bla
