[The description below was written by a language model from this plasmid's Addgene catalogue record, the feature table of its GenBank file and pLannotate feature annotations shown in this document.]
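Description:
HA-Elongin B-pcDNA3.1(+)-Zeo is a mammalian expression plasmid built on the Invitrogen pcDNA3.1(+)-Zeo backbone, carrying wild-type human Elongin B (ELOB, also called TCEB2 or transcription elongation factor B) with an N-terminal HA epitope tag. The roughly 367 bp insert sits between BamHI and EcoRI sites, both retained. It lies downstream of the human cytomegalovirus immediate-early enhancer and promoter and upstream of the bovine growth hormone polyadenylation signal, giving strong constitutive expression in transfected mammalian cells. A T7 promoter between the CMV promoter and the coding region allows in vitro transcription and serves as a sequencing primer site. The full-length annotation identifies the ELOB coding sequence but not the tag. The HA tag is instead annotated in a separate 779 bp partial sequencing record, which places it just after the T7 promoter, followed by a Kozak-like consensus ahead of the insert.

In E. coli the plasmid is maintained at high copy through a ColE1/pUC-type origin and selected with ampicillin via β-lactamase. An f1 origin is also present for single-stranded DNA production. The Sh ble gene is driven in tandem by the SV40 early promoter and the bacterial EM7 promoter and terminated by an SV40 poly(A) signal, so Zeocin can be used for selection both in bacteria and for stable mammalian lines. Short annotated hits such as the HIV-1 LTR, lacI and bom fragments appear to be backbone remnants or partial matches rather than functional parts.

Elongin B is part of the Elongin BC adapter that links VHL and SOCS-box proteins to Cullin/RBX1 ubiquitin ligase modules. The associated publication concerns VHL-dependent ubiquitination of hypoxia-inducible factor, so the construct suits detection or immunoprecipitation of tagged Elongin B in studies of that complex.
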