Addgene plasmid #20000: HA-Elongin B-pcDNA3.1(+)-Zeo
Depositing lab: William Kaelin. Depositing organization: Dana-Farber Cancer Institute. Publication: Ubiquitination of hypoxia-inducible factor requires direct binding to the beta-domain of the von Hippel-Lindau protein. Ohh M, Park CW, Ivan M, Hoffman MA, Kim TY, Huang LE, Pavletich N, Chau V, Kaelin WG. Nat Cell Biol. 2000 Jul . 2(7):423-7. 10.1038/35017054 PubMed 10878807.
Backbone
  Vector backbone: pcDNA3.1(+)-Zeo
  Backbone manufacturer: Invitrogen
  Backbone size w/o insert (bp): 5022
  Vector type: Mammalian Expression
  Selectable markers: Zeocin
Growth in bacteria
  Bacterial resistance: Ampicillin and Bleocin (Zeocin), 100 & 50 μg/mL
  Growth temperature: 37°C
  Growth strain: DH5alpha
  Growth instructions: DH5alpha or XL1 @ 37˚C
  Copy number: High Copy
Gene/Insert
  Gene/Insert name: transcription elongation factor B (alt names: Elongin B; TCEB2)
  Species: H. sapiens (human)
  Insert size (bp): 367
  Mutation: wild type
  GenBank ID: NM_007108
  Entrez Gene: ELOB (a.k.a. SIII, TCEB2)
  Tag / fusion protein: HA-tag (N terminal on backbone)
  Cloning method: Restriction Enzyme; 5′ cloning site BamH I (not destroyed); 3′ cloning site EcoR I (not destroyed)
  Sequencing primers: 5′ T7; 3′ SP6
Terms and licenses: Academic/Nonprofit Terms; Industry Terms: Not Available to Industry
How to cite: HA-Elongin B-pcDNA3.1(+)-Zeo was a gift from William Kaelin (Addgene plasmid # 20000 ; http://n2t.net/addgene:20000 ; RRID:Addgene_20000)
