LOCUS       Exported 779 bp ds-DNA linear SYN 18-MAY-2021
DEFINITION  synthetic linear DNA
ACCESSION   .
VERSION     .
KEYWORDS    HA-Elongin B-pcDNA3.1(+)-Zeo
SOURCE      synthetic DNA construct
  ORGANISM  synthetic DNA construct
REFERENCE   1 (bases 1 to 779)
  AUTHORS   Ohh M, Park CW, Ivan M, Hoffman MA, Kim TY, Huang LE, Pavletich N,
            Chau V, Kaelin WG
  TITLE     Ubiquitination of hypoxia-inducible factor requires direct binding
            to the beta-domain of the von Hippel-Lindau protein.
  JOURNAL   Nat Cell Biol. 2000 Jul . 2(7):423-7.
  PUBMED    10878807
REFERENCE   2 (bases 1 to 779)
  AUTHORS   .
  TITLE     Direct Submission
  JOURNAL   Exported May 18, 2021 from SnapGene Server 1.1.58
            http://www.snapgene.com
FEATURES             Location/Qualifiers
     source          1..779
                     /organism="synthetic DNA construct"
                     /mol_type="other DNA"
     primer_bind     47..66
                     /label=T7
                     /note="T7 promoter, forward primer"
     promoter        47..65
                     /label=T7 promoter
                     /note="promoter for bacteriophage T7 RNA polymerase"
     CDS             110..136
                     /codon_start=1
                     /product="HA (human influenza hemagglutinin) epitope tag"
                     /label=HA
                     /translation="YPYDVPDYA"
     regulatory      149..158
                     /regulatory_class="other"
                     /note="vertebrate consensus sequence for strong initiation
                     of translation (Kozak, 1987)"
     primer_bind     complement(580..597)
                     /label=BGH-rev
                     /note="Bovine growth hormone terminator, reverse primer.
                     Also called BGH reverse"
     gap             634..645
                     /estimated_length=12
ORIGIN
        1 ctctctggct aactagagaa cccactgctt actggcttat cgaaattaat acgactcact
       61 atagggagac ccaagctggc tagcgtttaa acttaagctt accatggcct acccctacga
      121 cgtgcccgac tacgcctccc tcggatccgc caccnnnnnn nnnnnnnnnn nnnnnnnnnn
      181 nnnnnnnnnn nnnnnnnnnn nnnnnnnnnn nnnnnnnnnn nnnnnnnnnn nnnnnnnnnn
      241 nnnnnnnnnn nnnnnnnnnn nnnnnnnnnn nnnnnnnnnn nnnnnnnnnn nnnnnnnnnn
      301 nnnnnnnnnn nnnnnnnnnn nnnnnnnnnn nnnnnnnnnn nnnnnnnnnn nnnnnnnnnn
      361 nnnnnnnnnn nnnnnnnnnn nnnnnnnnnn nnnnnnnnnn nnnnnnnnnn nnnnnnnnnn
      421 nnnnnnnnnn nnnnnnnnnn nnnnnnnnnn nnnnnnnnnn nnnnnncccc aggactcggg
      481 aagcagtgcc aatgaacaag ctgtgcagtg aattctgcag atatccatca cactggcggc
      541 cgctcgagtc tagagggccc gtttaaaccc gctgatcagc ctcgactgtg ccttctagtt
      601 gccagccatc tgttgtttgc ccctcccccg tgcnnnnnnn nnnnnggnnn nnnncnnntc
      661 ccactgtcct ttcctaataa aatgaggaaa ttgcatcgca ttgtctgant angtgtcatt
      721 ctattctggg gggtggggtg gggcangaca gcaaggggga ggantgggaa gacaatagc
//
